Addgene plasmid #212961: pLKO5.U6.DR130(CasRX)_Empty.EFS.tRFP657
Purpose: Lentiviral plasmid for the cloning of mature gRNAs of the RfxCas13d (CasRx) CRISPR system. As a marker, the plasmid also encodes the tRFP657 fluorescence protein.
Depositing lab: Roland Rad. Depositing organization: Klinikum der Technischen Universität München (TUM Klinikum). Publication: Genome-scale pan-cancer interrogation of lncRNA dependencies using CasRx. Montero JJ, Trozzo R, Sugden M, Ollinger R, Belka A, Zhigalova E, Waetzig P, Engleitner T, Schmidt-Supprian M, Saur D, Rad R. Nat Methods. 2024 Feb 26. doi: 10.1038/s41592-024-02190-0. PubMed 38409225.
Backbone
  Vector backbone: pLKO.005
  Total vector size (bp): 7347
  Modifications to backbone: Substitution of the Cas9 sgRNA backbone for a DR1 30 CasRx backbone
  Vector type: Mammalian Expression, Lentiviral, CRISPR
  Selectable markers: TagRFP657
Growth in bacteria
  Bacterial resistance: Ampicillin, 100 μg/mL
  Growth temperature: 30°C
  Growth strain: NEB Stable
  Copy number: High Copy
Gene/Insert
  Gene/Insert name: DR1_CasRx_backbone
  gRNA/shRNA sequence: Empty
  Promoter: U6
  Tag / fusion protein: TagRFP657
  Cloning method: Restriction Enzyme; 5′ cloning site BsmBI (unknown if destroyed); 3′ cloning site BsmBI (unknown if destroyed)
  Sequencing primers: 5′ ACGATACAAGGCTGTTAGAGAG; 3′ N/A
Terms and licenses: Academic/Nonprofit Terms; Industry Terms: Not Available to Industry
How to cite: pLKO5.U6.DR130(CasRX)_Empty.EFS.tRFP657 was a gift from Roland Rad (Addgene plasmid # 212961 ; http://n2t.net/addgene:212961 ; RRID:Addgene_212961)
