[The description below was written by a language model from this plasmid's Addgene catalogue record and pLannotate feature annotations shown in this document.]
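Description:
pLKO5.U6.DR130(CasRX)_Empty.EFS.tRFP657 is a 7,347 bp lentiviral guide RNA cloning vector built on the pLKO.005 backbone, in which the original Cas9 sgRNA scaffold has been replaced by a scaffold for the RNA-targeting RfxCas13d (CasRx) system. It is propagated in E. coli through a high-copy ColE1/pUC-type origin with ampicillin selection (AmpR). The backbone also carries an f1 origin, an SV40 origin and poly(A) signal, and remnants of lac and T7/T3 promoter elements. The viral portion has a third-generation, self-inactivating layout. An RSV promoter drives a truncated HIV-1 5' LTR, followed by the Ψ packaging signal with a gag fragment, the RRE for Rev-dependent export of the genomic RNA, a cPPT/CTS, and a ΔU3 3' LTR that inactivates LTR-driven transcription after integration.

The payload consists of two expression units. A human U6 RNA polymerase III promoter drives the processed 30-base RfxCas13d direct repeat, which sits 5' of the spacer position, so the transcript resembles a mature guide rather than a pre-crRNA array. No spacer is present in this "empty" version, and spacer oligonucleotides are inserted by restriction cloning at BsmBI sites downstream of the repeat. Downstream, the EF-1α core (EFS) promoter expresses TagRFP657, a far-red monomeric fluorescent protein, and a WPRE enhances its expression. TagRFP657 is the only mammalian marker, so transduced cells are identified or sorted by fluorescence rather than drug selection. The vector does not encode CasRx, which must be supplied separately. It is intended for cloning individual CasRx guides or guide libraries for transcript knockdown, and the associated publication used CasRx for genome-scale screening of lncRNA dependencies in cancer cells.
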