Features (pLannotate 1.2.2; 27 found; start..end, strand, type, name):
      5..231     +  promoter       RSV promoter: Rous sarcoma virus enhancer/promoter
    232..412     +  LTR            5' LTR (truncated): truncated 5' long terminal repeat (LTR) from HIV-1
    459..584     +  misc_feature   HIV-1 Ψ: packaging signal of human immunodeficiency virus type 1
    568..931     +  CDS            HIV-1 gag (fragment): gag protein from human immunodeficiency virus 1; gag
   1077..1310    +  misc_feature   RRE: The Rev response element (RRE) of HIV-1 allows for Rev-dependent mRNA export from the nucleus to the cytoplasm.
   1687..1713    +  CDS            Rev (fragment): human immunodeficiency virus 1 (HIV-1) Rev protein; rev; enhances nuclear export of unspliced and incompletely spliced viral mRNAs
   1717..1957    +  promoter       U6 promoter: RNA polymerase III promoter for human U6 snRNA
   1968..1996    +  misc_RNA       RfxCas13d DR30: 5' processed 30-base direct repeat for an RfxCas13d gRNA (Konermann et al., 2018)
   2058..2175    +  misc_feature   cPPT/CTS: central polypurine tract and central termination sequence of HIV-1
   2244..2455    +  promoter       EF-1α core promoter: core promoter for human elongation factor EF-1α
   2481..3182    +  CDS            TagRFP657: far-red monomeric fluorescent protein with an emission peak at 657 nm (Morozova et al., 2010) derived from mKate
   3204..3792    +  misc_feature   WPRE: woodchuck hepatitis virus posttranscriptional regulatory element
   3843..3862    +  misc_feature   cPPT/CTS (fragment): central polypurine tract and central termination sequence of HIV-1
   3864..4097    +  LTR            3' LTR (ΔU3): self-inactivating 3' long terminal repeat (LTR) from HIV-1
   4175..4296    +  polyA_signal   SV40 poly(A) signal: SV40 polyadenylation signal
   4336..4471    +  rep_origin     SV40 ori: SV40 origin of replication
   4492..4510    -  promoter       T7 promoter: promoter for bacteriophage T7 RNA polymerase
   4518..4673    +  CDS            lacZα (fragment): LacZα fragment of β-galactosidase; lacZ fragment
   4678..5106    +  rep_origin     f1 ori (sequence partly withheld): f1 bacteriophage origin of replication; arrow indicates direction of (+) strand synthesis
   5159..5263    +  promoter       AmpR promoter: bla
   5264..6124    +  CDS            AmpR: β-lactamase; bla; confers resistance to ampicillin, carbenicillin, and related antibiotics
   6295..6883    +  rep_origin     ori: high-copy-number ColE1/pMB1/pBR322/pUC origin of replication
   7066..7158    +  CDS            lacI (fragment): lac repressor; lacI; The lac repressor binds to the lac operator to inhibit transcription in E. coli. This inhibition can be relieved by adding lactose or isopropyl-β-D-thiogalactopyranoside (IPTG).
   7171..7192    +  protein_bind   CAP binding site: CAP binding activates transcription in the presence of cAMP. E. coli catabolite activator protein
   7207..7237    +  promoter       lac promoter: promoter for the E. coli lac operon
   7245..7261    +  protein_bind   lac operator: The lac repressor binds to the lac operator to inhibit transcription in E. coli. This inhibition can be relieved by adding lactose or isopropyl-β-D-thiogalactopyranoside (IPTG). lac repressor encoded by lacI
   7306..7324    +  promoter       T3 promoter: promoter for bacteriophage T3 RNA polymerase
>Addgene plasmid #212961 | pLKO5.U6.DR130(CasRX)_Empty.EFS.tRFP657 | addgene full sequence | sequence record 422482 | Addgene NGS Result
TTAATGTAGTCTTATGCAATACTCTTGTAGTCTTGCAACATGGTAACGATGAGTTAGCAACATGCCTTAC
AAGGAGAGAAAAAGCACCGTGCATGCCGATTGGTGGAAGTAAGGTGGTACGATCGTGCCTTATTAGGAAG
GCAACAGACGGGTCTGACATGGATTGGACGAACCACTGAATTGCCGCATTGCAGAGATATTGTATTTAAG
TGCCTAGCTCGATACATAAACGGGTCTCTCTGGTTAGACCAGATCTGAGCCTGGGAGCTCTCTGGCTAAC
TAGGGAACCCACTGCTTAAGCCTCAATAAAGCTTGCCTTGAGTGCTTCAAGTAGTGTGTGCCCGTCTGTT
GTGTGACTCTGGTAACTAGAGATCCCTCAGACCCTTTTAGTCAGTGTGGAAAATCTCTAGCAGTGGCGCC
CGAACAGGGACTTGAAAGCGAAAGGGAAACCAGAGGAGCTCTCTCGACGCAGGACTCGGCTTGCTGAAGC
GCGCACGGCAAGAGGCGAGGGGCGGCGACTGGTGAGTACGCCAAAAATTTTGACTAGCGGAGGCTAGAAG
GAGAGAGATGGGTGCGAGAGCGTCAGTATTAAGCGGGGGAGAATTAGATCGCGATGGGAAAAAATTCGGT
TAAGGCCAGGGGGAAAGAAAAAATATAAATTAAAACATATAGTATGGGCAAGCAGGGAGCTAGAACGATT
CGCAGTTAATCCTGGCCTGTTAGAAACATCAGAAGGCTGTAGACAAATACTGGGACAGCTACAACCATCC
CTTCAGACAGGATCAGAAGAACTTAGATCATTATATAATACAGTAGCAACCCTCTATTGTGTGCATCAAA
GGATAGAGATAAAAGACACCAAGGAAGCTTTAGACAAGATAGAGGAAGAGCAAAACAAAAGTAAGACCAC
CGCACAGCAAGCGGCCGCTGATCTTCAGACCTGGAGGAGGAGATATGAGGGACAATTGGAGAAGTGAATT
ATATAAATATAAAGTAGTAAAAATTGAACCATTAGGAGTAGCACCCACCAAGGCAAAGAGAAGAGTGGTG
CAGAGAGAAAAAAGAGCAGTGGGAATAGGAGCTTTGTTCCTTGGGTTCTTGGGAGCAGCAGGAAGCACTA
TGGGCGCAGCGTCAATGACGCTGACGGTACAGGCCAGACAATTATTGTCTGGTATAGTGCAGCAGCAGAA
CAATTTGCTGAGGGCTATTGAGGCGCAACAGCATCTGTTGCAACTCACAGTCTGGGGCATCAAGCAGCTC
CAGGCAAGAATCCTGGCTGTGGAAAGATACCTAAAGGATCAACAGCTCCTGGGGATTTGGGGTTGCTCTG
GAAAACTCATTTGCACCACTGCTGTGCCTTGGAATGCTAGTTGGAGTAATAAATCTCTGGAACAGATTTG
GAATCACACGACCTGGATGGAGTGGGACAGAGAAATTAACAATTACACAAGCTTAATACACTCCTTAATT
GAAGAATCGCAAAACCAGCAAGAAAAGAATGAACAAGAATTATTGGAATTAGATAAATGGGCAAGTTTGT
GGAATTGGTTTAACATAACAAATTGGCTGTGGTATATAAAATTATTCATAATGATAGTAGGAGGCTTGGT
AGGTTTAAGAATAGTTTTTGCTGTACTTTCTATAGTGAATAGAGTTAGGCAGGGATATTCACCATTATCG
TTTCAGACCCACCTCCCAACCCCGAGGGGACCCAGAGAGGGCCTATTTCCCATGATTCCTTCATATTTGC
ATATACGATACAAGGCTGTTAGAGAGATAATTAGAATTAATTTGACTGTAAACACAAAGATATTAGTACA
AAATACGTGACGTAGAAAGTAATAATTTCTTGGGTAGTTTGCAGTTTTAAAATTATGTTTTAAAATGGAC
TATCATATGCTTACCGTAACTTGAAAGTATTTCGATTTCTTGGCTTTATATATCTTGTGGAAAGGACGAA
ACACCGTACCCCTACCAACTGGTCGGGGTTTGAAACGGAGACGGACGTCTCTTTTTTAATTCTAGATCTT
GAGACAAATGGCAGTATTCATCCACAATTTTAAAAGAAAAGGGGGGATTGGGGGGTACAGTGCAGGGGAA
AGAATAGTAGACATAATAGCAACAGACATACAAACTAAAGAATTACAAAAACAAATTACAAAAATTCAAA
ATTTTCGGGTTTATTACAGGGACAGCAGAGATCCACTTTGGCGCCGGCTCGAGTGGCTCCGGTGCCCGTC
AGTGGGCAGAGCGCACATCGCCCACAGTCCCCGAGAAGTTGGGGGGAGGGGTCGGCAATTGAACCGGTGC
CTAGAGAAGGTGGCGCGGGGTAAACTGGGAAAGTGATGTCGTGTACTGGCTCCGCCTTTTTCCCGAGGGT
GGGGGAGAACCGTATATAAGTGCAGTAGTCGCCGTGAACGTTCTTTTTCGCAACGGGTTTGCCGCCAGAA
CACAGGTGTCGTGACGCGGGATCTGCCACCATGAGCGAGCTGATCACCGAGAACATGCACATGAAGCTGT
ACATGGAGGGCACCGTGAACAACCACCACTTCAAGTGCACATCCGAGGGCGAAGGCAAGCCCTACGAGGG
CACCCAGACCCAGAGAATCAAGGTGGTCGAGGGCGGCCCTCTCCCCTTCGCCTTCGACATCCTGGCTACC
AGCTTCATGTACGGCAGTCACACCTTCATCAACCACACCCAGGGCATCCCCGACTTCTGGAAGCAGTCCT
TCCCTGAGGGCTTCACATGGGAGAGAGTCACCACATACGAAGACGGGGGCGTGCTGACCGCTACCCAGGA
CACCAGCCTCCAGGACGGCTGCCTCATCTACAACGTCAAGATCAGAGGGGTGAACTTCCCATCCAACGGC
CCTGTGATGCAGAAGAAAACACTCGGCTGGGAGGCCCACACCGAGATGCTGTACCCCGCTGACGGCGGCC
TGGAAGGCAGAACCGCGCTGGCCCTGAAGCTCGTGGGCGGGGGCCACCTGATCTGCAACTTCAAGACCAC
ATACAGATCCAAGAAACCCGCTAAGAACCTCAAGATGCCCGGCGTCTACTATGTGGACTACAGACTGGAA
AGAATCAAGGAGGCCGACAAAGAGACCTACGTCGAGCAGCACGAGGTGGCTGTGGCCAGATACTGCGACC
TCCCTAGCAAACTGGGGCACAAGCTTAATTAAGGTACCACGCGTTAAGTCGACAATCAACCTCTGGATTA
CAAAATTTGTGAAAGATTGACTGGTATTCTTAACTATGTTGCTCCTTTTACGCTATGTGGATACGCTGCT
TTAATGCCTTTGTATCATGCTATTGCTTCCCGTATGGCTTTCATTTTCTCCTCCTTGTATAAATCCTGGT
TGCTGTCTCTTTATGAGGAGTTGTGGCCCGTTGTCAGGCAACGTGGCGTGGTGTGCACTGTGTTTGCTGA
CGCAACCCCCACTGGTTGGGGCATTGCCACCACCTGTCAGCTCCTTTCCGGGACTTTCGCTTTCCCCCTC
CCTATTGCCACGGCGGAACTCATCGCCGCCTGCCTTGCCCGCTGCTGGACAGGGGCTCGGCTGTTGGGCA
CTGACAATTCCGTGGTGTTGTCGGGGAAATCATCGTCCTTTCCTTGGCTGCTCGCCTGTGTTGCCACCTG
GATTCTGCGCGGGACGTCCTTCTGCTACGTCCCTTCGGCCCTCAATCCAGCGGACCTTCCTTCCCGCGGC
CTGCTGCCGGCTCTGCGGCCTCTTCCGCGTCTTCGCCTTCGCCCTCAGACGAGTCGGATCTCCCTTTGGG
CCGCCTCCCCGCGTCGACTTTAAGACCAATGACTTACAAGGCAGCTGTAGATCTTAGCCACTTTTTAAAA
GAAAAGGGGGGACTGGAAGGGCTAATTCACTCCCAACGAAGACAAGATCTGCTTTTTGCTTGTACTGGGT
CTCTCTGGTTAGACCAGATCTGAGCCTGGGAGCTCTCTGGCTAACTAGGGAACCCACTGCTTAAGCCTCA
ATAAAGCTTGCCTTGAGTGCTTCAAGTAGTGTGTGCCCGTCTGTTGTGTGACTCTGGTAACTAGAGATCC
CTCAGACCCTTTTAGTCAGTGTGGAAAATCTCTAGCAGTACGTATAGTAGTTCATGTCATCTTATTATTC
AGTATTTATAACTTGCAAAGAAATGAATATCAGAGAGTGAGAGGAACTTGTTTATTGCAGCTTATAATGG
TTACAAATAAAGCAATAGCATCACAAATTTCACAAATAAAGCATTTTTTTCACTGCATTCTAGTTGTGGT
TTGTCCAAACTCATCAATGTATCTTATCATGTCTGGCTCTAGCTATCCCGCCCCTAACTCCGCCCATCCC
GCCCCTAACTCCGCCCAGTTCCGCCCATTCTCCGCCCCATGGCTGACTAATTTTTTTTATTTATGCAGAG
GCCGAGGCCGCCTCGGCCTCTGAGCTATTCCAGAAGTAGTGAGGAGGCTTTTTTGGAGGCCTAGGGACGT
ACCCAATTCGCCCTATAGTGAGTCGTATTACGCGCGCTCACTGGCCGTCGTTTTACAACGTCGTGACTGG
GAAAACCCTGGCGTTACCCAACTTAATCGCCTTGCAGCACATCCCCCTTTCGCCAGCTGGCGTAATAGCG
AAGAGGCCCGCACCGATCGCCCTTCCCAACAGTTGCGCAGCCTGAATGGCGAATGGG
[124 nt withheld, positions 4678-4801]
C
[91 nt withheld, positions 4803-4893]
A
[49 nt withheld, positions 4895-4943]
CCTTTGACGTTGGAGTCCACGTTCTTT
[37 nt withheld, positions 4971-5007]
ACCCTATCTCGGTCTATTCTTTTGATTTATAAGGGATTTTGCCGATTTCGGCCTATTGGTTAAAAAATGA
GCTGATTTAACAAAAATTTAACGCGAATTTTAACAAAATATTAACGCTTACAATTTAGGTGGCACTTTTC
GGGGAAATGTGCGCGGAACCCCTATTTGTTTATTTTTCTAAATACATTCAAATATGTATCCGCTCATGAG
ACAATAACCCTGATAAATGCTTCAATAATATTGAAAAAGGAAGAGTATGAGTATTCAACATTTCCGTGTC
GCCCTTATTCCCTTTTTTGCGGCATTTTGCCTTCCTGTTTTTGCTCACCCAGAAACGCTGGTGAAAGTAA
AAGATGCTGAAGATCAGTTGGGTGCACGAGTGGGTTACATCGAACTGGATCTCAACAGCGGTAAGATCCT
TGAGAGTTTTCGCCCCGAAGAACGTTTTCCAATGATGAGCACTTTTAAAGTTCTGCTATGTGGCGCGGTA
TTATCCCGTATTGACGCCGGGCAAGAGCAACTCGGTCGCCGCATACACTATTCTCAGAATGACTTGGTTG
AGTACTCACCAGTCACAGAAAAGCATCTTACGGATGGCATGACAGTAAGAGAATTATGCAGTGCTGCCAT
AACCATGAGTGATAACACTGCGGCCAACTTACTTCTGACAACGATCGGAGGACCGAAGGAGCTAACCGCT
TTTTTGCACAACATGGGGGATCATGTAACTCGCCTTGATCGTTGGGAACCGGAGCTGAATGAAGCCATAC
CAAACGACGAGCGTGACACCACGATGCCTGTAGCAATGGCAACAACGTTGCGCAAACTATTAACTGGCGA
ACTACTTACTCTAGCTTCCCGGCAACAATTAATAGACTGGATGGAGGCGGATAAAGTTGCAGGACCACTT
CTGCGCTCGGCCCTTCCGGCTGGCTGGTTTATTGCTGATAAATCTGGAGCCGGTGAGCGTGGGTCTCGCG
GTATCATTGCAGCACTGGGGCCAGATGGTAAGCCCTCCCGTATCGTAGTTATCTACACGACGGGGAGTCA
GGCAACTATGGATGAACGAAATAGACAGATCGCTGAGATAGGTGCCTCACTGATTAAGCATTGGTAACTG
TCAGACCAAGTTTACTCATATATACTTTAGATTGATTTAAAACTTCATTTTTAATTTAAAAGGATCTAGG
TGAAGATCCTTTTTGATAATCTCATGACCAAAATCCCTTAACGTGAGTTTTCGTTCCACTGAGCGTCAGA
CCCCGTAGAAAAGATCAAAGGATCTTCTTGAGATCCTTTTTTTCTGCGCGTAATCTGCTGCTTGCAAACA
AAAAAACCACCGCTACCAGCGGTGGTTTGTTTGCCGGATCAAGAGCTACCAACTCTTTTTCCGAAGGTAA
CTGGCTTCAGCAGAGCGCAGATACCAAATACTGTTCTTCTAGTGTAGCCGTAGTTAGGCCACCACTTCAA
GAACTCTGTAGCACCGCCTACATACCTCGCTCTGCTAATCCTGTTACCAGTGGCTGCTGCCAGTGGCGAT
AAGTCGTGTCTTACCGGGTTGGACTCAAGACGATAGTTACCGGATAAGGCGCAGCGGTCGGGCTGAACGG
GGGGTTCGTGCACACAGCCCAGCTTGGAGCGAACGACCTACACCGAACTGAGATACCTACAGCGTGAGCT
ATGAGAAAGCGCCACGCTTCCCGAAGGGAGAAAGGCGGACAGGTATCCGGTAAGCGGCAGGGTCGGAACA
GGAGAGCGCACGAGGGAGCTTCCAGGGGGAAACGCCTGGTATCTTTATAGTCCTGTCGGGTTTCGCCACC
TCTGACTTGAGCGTCGATTTTTGTGATGCTCGTCAGGGGGGCGGAGCCTATGGAAAAACGCCAGCAACGC
GGCCTTTTTACGGTTCCTGGCCTTTTGCTGGCCTTTTGCTCACATGTTCTTTCCTGCGTTATCCCCTGAT
TCTGTGGATAACCGTATTACCGCCTTTGAGTGAGCTGATACCGCTCGCCGCAGCCGAACGACCGAGCGCA
GCGAGTCAGTGAGCGAGGAAGCGGAAGAGCGCCCAATACGCAAACCGCCTCTCCCCGCGCGTTGGCCGAT
TCATTAATGCAGCTGGCACGACAGGTTTCCCGACTGGAAAGCGGGCAGTGAGCGCAACGCAATTAATGTG
AGTTAGCTCACTCATTAGGCACCCCAGGCTTTACACTTTATGCTTCCGGCTCGTATGTTGTGTGGAATTG
TGAGCGGATAACAATTTCACACAGGAAACAGCTATGACCATGATTACGCCAAGCGCGCAATTAACCCTCA
CTAAAGGGAACAAAAGCTGGAGCTGCAAGC
